>Addgene plasmid #197499 | pCMV-T7-ABE8.20m-SpCas9-NRRH-P2A-EGFP (RMD47) | addgene full sequence | sequence record 386708 | Addgene NGS Result
ATATGCCAAGTACGCCCCCTATTGACGTCAATGACGGTAAATGGCCCGCCTGGCATTATGCCCAGTACAT
GACCTTATGGGACTTTCCTACTTGGCAGTACATCTACGTATTAGTCATCGCTATTACCATGGTGATGCGG
TTTTGGCAGTACATCAATGGGCGTGGATAGCGGTTTGACTCACGGGGATTTCCAAGTCTCCACCCCATTG
ACGTCAATGGGAGTTTGTTTTGGCACCAAAATCAACGGGACTTTCCAAAATGTCGTAACAACTCCGCCCC
ATTGACGCAAATGGGCGGTAGGCGTGTACGGTGGGAGGTCTATATAAGCAGAGCTGGTTTAGTGAACCGT
CAGATCCGCTAGAGATCCGCGGCCGCTAATACGACTCACTATAGGGAGAGCCGCCACCATGAAACGGACA
GCCGACGGAAGCGAGTTCGAGTCACCAAAGAAGAAGCGGAAAGTCTCTGAGGTGGAGTTTTCCCACGAGT
ACTGGATGAGACATGCCCTGACCCTGGCCAAGAGGGCACGCGATGAGAGGGAGGTGCCTGTGGGAGCCGT
GCTGGTGCTGAACAATAGAGTGATCGGCGAGGGCTGGAACAGAGCCATCGGCCTGCACGACCCAACAGCC
CATGCCGAAATTATGGCCCTGAGACAGGGCGGCCTGGTCATGCAGAACTACAGACTGTACGACGCCACCC
TGTACAGCACATTCGAGCCTTGCGTGATGTGCGCCGGCGCCATGATCCACTCTAGGATCGGCCGCGTGGT
GTTTGGCGTGAGGAACGCAAAAACCGGCGCCGCAGGCTCCCTGATGGACGTGCTGCACCACCCCGGCATG
AATCACCGCGTCGAAATTACCGAGGGAATCCTGGCAGATGAATGTGCCGCCCTGCTGTGCAGATTCTTTC
GGATGCCTAGAAGAGTGTTCAATGCTCAGAAGAAGGCCCAGAGCTCCACCGACTCCGGAGGATCTAGCGG
AGGCTCCTCTGGCTCTGAGACACCTGGCACAAGCGAGAGCGCAACACCTGAAAGCAGCGGGGGCAGCAGC
GGGGGGTCAGACAAGAAGTACAGCATCGGCCTGGCCATCGGCACCAACTCTGTGGGCTGGGCCGTGATCA
CCGACGAGTACAAGGTGCCCAGCAAGAAATTCAAGGTGCTGGGCAACACCGACCGGCACAGCATCAAGAA
GAACCTGATCGGAGCCCTGCTGTTCGACAGCGGCGAAACAGCCGAGGCCACCCGGCTGAAGAGAACCGCC
AGAAGAAGATACACCAGACGGAAGAACCGGATCTGCTATCTGCAAGAGATCTTCAGCAACGAGATGGCCA
AGGTGGACGACAGCTTCTTCCACAGACTGGAAGAGTCCTTCCTGGTGGAAGAGGATAAGAAGCACGAGCG
GCACCCCATCTTCGGCAACATCGTGGACGAGGTGGCCTACCACGAGAAGTACCCCACCATCTACCACCTG
AGAAAGAAACTGGTGGACAGCACCGACAAGGCCGACCTGCGGCTGATCTATCTGGCCCTGGCCCACATGA
TCAAGTTCCGGGGCCACTTCCTGATCGAGGGCGACCTGAACCCCGACAACAGCGACGTGGACAAGCTGTT
CATCCAGCTGGTGCAGACCTACAACCAGCTGTTCGAGGAAAACCCCATCAACGCCAGCGGCGTGGACGCC
AAGGCCATCCTGTCTGCCAGACTGAGCAAGAGCAGACGGCTGGAAAATCTGATCGCCCAGCTGCCCGGCG
AGAAGAAGAATGGCCTGTTCGGAAACCTGATTGCCCTGAGCCTGGGCCTGACCCCCAACTTCAAGAGCAA
CTTCGACCTGGCCGAGGATGCCAAACTGCAGCTGAGCAAGGACACCTACGACGACGACCTGGACAACCTG
CTGGCCCAGATCGGCGACCAGTACGCCGACCTGTTTCTGGCCGCCAAGAACCTGTCCGACGCCATCCTGC
TGAGCGACATCCTGAGAGTGAACACCGAGATCACCAAGGCCCCCCTGAGCGCCTCTATGGTGAAGAGATA
CGACGAGCACCACCAGGACCTGACCCTGCTGAAAGCTCTCGTGCGGCAGCAGCTGCCTGAGAAGTACAAA
GAGATTTTCTTCGACCAGAGCAAGAACGGCTACGCCGGCTACATTGACGGCGGAGCCAGCCAGGAAGAGT
TCTACAAGTTCATCAAGCCCATCCTGGAAAAGATGGACGGCACCGAGGAACTGCTCGTGAAGCTGAACAG
AGAGGACCTGCTGCGGAAGCAGCGGACCTTCGACAACGGCATCATCCCCCACCAGATCCACCTGGGAGAG
CTGCACGCCATTCTGCGGCGGCAGGGCGATTTTTACCCATTCCTGAAGGACAACCGGGAAAAGATCGAGA
AGATCCTGACCTTCCGCATCCCCTACTACGTGGGCCCTCTGGCCAGGGGAAACAGCAGATTCGCCTGGAT
GACCAGAAAGAGCGAGGAAACCATCACCCCCTGGAACTTCGAGGAAGTGGTGGACAAGGGCGCTTCCGCC
CAGAGCTTCATCGAGCGGATGACCAACTTCGATAAGAACCTGCCCAACGAGAAGGTGCTGCCCAAGCACA
GCCTGCTGTACGAGTACTTCACCGTGTATAACGAGCTGACCAAAGTGAAATACGTGACCGAGGGAATGAG
AAAGCCCGCCTTCCTGAGCGGCGAGCAGAAAAAGGCCATCGTGGACCTGCTGTTCAAGACCAACCGGAAA
GTGACCGTGAAGCAGCTGAAAGAGGACTACTTCAAGAAAATCGAGTGCTTCGACTCCGTGGAAATCTCCG
GCGTGGAAGATCGGTTCAACGCCTCCCTGGGCACATACCACGATCTGCTGAAAATTATCAAGGACAAGGA
CTTCCTGGACAATGAGGAAAACGAGGACATTCTGGAAGATATCGTGCTGACCCTGACACTGTTTGAGGAC
AGAGAGATGATCGAGGAACGGCTGAAAACCTATGCCCACCTGTTCGACGACAAAGTGATGAAGCAGCTGA
AGCGGCTGAGATACACCGGCTGGGGCAGGCTGAGCCGGAAGCTGATCAACGGCATCCGGGACAAGCAGTC
CGGCAAGACAATCCTGGATTTCCTGAAGTCCGACGGCTTCGCCAACAGAAACTTCATGCAGCTGATCCAC
GACGACAGCCTGACCTTTAAAGAGGACATCCAGAAAGCCCAGGTGTCCGGCCAGGGCGATAGCCTGCACG
AGCACATTGCCAATCTGGCCGGCAGCCCCGCCATTAAGAAGGGCATCCTGCAGACAGTGAAGGTGGTGGA
CGAGCTCGTGAAAGTGATGGGCGGCCACAAGCCCGAGAACATCGTGATCGAAATGGCCAGAGAGAACCAG
ACCACCCAGAAGGGACAGAAGAACAGCCGCGAGAGAATGAAGCGGATCGAAGAGGGCATCAAAGAGCTGG
GCAGCCAGATCCTGAAAGAACACCCCGTGGAAAACACCCAGCTGCAGAACGAGAAGCTGTACCTGTACTA
CCTGCAGAATGGGCGGGATATGTACGTGGACCAGGAACTGGACATCAACCGGCTGTCCGACTACGATGTG
GACCATATCGTGCCTCAGAGCTTTCTGAAGGACGACTCCATCGACAACAAGGTGCTGACCAGAAGCGACA
AGAACCGGGGCAAGAGCGACAACGTGCCCTCCGAAGAGGTCGTGAAGAAGATGAAGAACTACTGGCGGCA
GCTGCTGAACGCCAAGCTGATTACCCAGAGAAAGTTCGACAATCTGACCAAGGCCGAGAGAGGCGGCCTG
AGCGAACTGGATAAGGCCGGCTTCATCAAGAGACAGCTGGTGGAAACCCGGCAGATCACAAAGCACGTGG
CACAGATCCTGGACTCCCGGATGAACACTAAGTACGACGAGAATGACAAGCTGATCCGGGAAGTGAAAGT
GATCACCCTGAAGTCCAAGCTGGTGTCCGATTTCCGGAAGGATTTCCAGTTTTACAAAGTGCGCGAGATC
AACAACTACCACCACGCCCACGACGCCTACCTGAACGCCGTCGTGGGAACCGCCCTGATCAAAAAGTACC
CTAAGCTGGAAAGCGAGTTCGTGTACGGCGACTACAAGGTGTACGACGTGCGGAAGATGATCGCCAAGAG
CGAGCAGGAAATCGGCAAGGCTACCGCCAAGTACTTCTTCTACAGCAACATCATGAACTTTTTCAAGACC
GAGATTACCCTGGCCAACGGCGAGATCCGGAAGCGGCCTCTGATCGAGACAAACGGCGAAACCGGGGAGA
TCGTGTGGGATAAGGGCCGGGATTTTGCCACCGTGCGGAAAGTGCTGAGCATGCCCCAAGTGAATATCGT
GAAAAAGACCGAGGTGCAGACAGGCGGCTTCAGCAAAGAGTCTATCCTGCCCAAGGGCAACAGCGATAAG
CTGATCGCCAGAAAGAAGGACTGGGACCCTAAGAAGTACGGCGGCTTCAACAGCCCCACCGCCGCCTATT
CTGTGCTGGTGGTGGCCAAAGTGGAAAAGGGCAAGTCCAAGAAACTGAAGAGTGTGAAAGAGCTGCTGGG
GATCACCATCATGGAAAGAAGCAGCTTCGAGAAGAATCCCATCGGCTTTCTGGAAGCCAAGGGCTACAAA
GAAGTGAAAAAGGACCTGATCATCAAGCTGCCTAAGTACTCCCTGTTCGAGCTGGAAAACGGCCGGAAGA
GAATGCTGGCCTCTGCCGGCGTGCTGCACAAGGGAAACGAACTGGCCCTGCCCTCCAAATATGTGAACTT
CCTGTACCTGGCCAGCCACTATGAGAAGCTGAAGGGCTCCCCCGAGGATAATGAGCAGAAACAGCTGTTT
GTGGAACAGCACAAGCACTACCTGGACGAGATCATCGAGCAGATCAGCGAGTTCTCCAAGAGAGTGATCC
TGGCCGACGCTAATCTGGACAAAGTGCTGTCCGCCTACAACAAGCACCGGGATAAGCCCATCAGAGAGCA
GGCCGAGAATATCATCCACCTGTTTACCCTGACCAATCTGGGAGTGCCTGCCGCCTTCAAGTACTTTGAC
ACCACCATCGACAAGAAGAGGTACACCAGCACCAAAGAGGTGCTGGACGCCACCCTGATCCACCAGAGCA
TCACCGGCCTGTACGAGACACGGATCGACCTGTCTCAGCTGGGAGGCGACGGATCCGGCGGAGGCGGAAG
CGGGAAAAGAACCGCCGACGGCAGCGAATTCGAGCCCAAGAAGAAGAGGAAAGTCTCGAGCGGAGGCGAC
TACAAAGACCATGACGGTGATTATAAAGATCATGACATCGATTACAAGGATGACGATGACAAGGGAGGCG
GTGGAAGCGGCGCAACAAACTTCTCTCTGCTGAAACAAGCCGGAGATGTCGAAGAGAATCCTGGACCGAT
GGTGAGCAAGGGCGAGGAGCTGTTCACCGGGGTGGTGCCCATCCTGGTCGAGCTGGACGGCGACGTAAAC
GGCCACAAGTTCAGCGTGTCCGGCGAGGGCGAGGGCGATGCCACCTACGGCAAGCTGACCCTGAAGTTCA
TCTGCACCACCGGCAAGCTGCCCGTGCCCTGGCCCACCCTCGTGACCACCCTGACCTACGGCGTGCAGTG
CTTCAGCCGCTACCCCGACCACATGAAGCAGCACGACTTCTTCAAGTCCGCCATGCCCGAAGGCTACGTC
CAGGAGCGCACCATCTTCTTCAAGGACGACGGCAACTACAAGACCCGCGCCGAGGTGAAGTTCGAGGGCG
ACACCCTGGTGAACCGCATCGAGCTGAAGGGCATCGACTTCAAGGAGGACGGCAACATCCTGGGGCACAA
GCTGGAGTACAACTACAACAGCCACAACGTCTATATCATGGCCGACAAGCAGAAGAACGGCATCAAGGTG
AACTTCAAGATCCGCCACAACATCGAGGACGGCAGCGTGCAGCTCGCCGACCACTACCAGCAGAACACCC
CCATCGGCGACGGCCCCGTGCTGCTGCCCGACAACCACTACCTGAGCACCCAGTCCGCCCTGAGCAAAGA
CCCCAACGAGAAGCGCGATCACATGGTCCTGCTGGAGTTCGTGACCGCCGCCGGGATCACTCTCGGCATG
GACGAGCTGTACAAGTGACCGGTCATCATCACCATCACCATTGAGTTTAAACCCGCTGATCAGCCTCGAC
TGTGCCTTCTAGTTGCCAGCCATCTGTTGTTTGCCCCTCCCCCGTGCCTTCCTTGACCCTGGAAGGTGCC
ACTCCCACTGTCCTTTCCTAATAAAATGAGGAAATTGCATCGCATTGTCTGAGTAGGTGTCATTCTATTC
TGGGGGGTGGGGTGGGGCAGGACAGCAAGGGGGAGGATTGGGAAGACAATAGCAGGCATGCTGGGGATGC
GGTGGGCTCTATGGCTTCTGAGGCGGAAAGAACCAGCTGGGGCTCGATACCGTCGACCTCTAGCTAGAGC
TTGGCGTAATCATGGTCATAGCTGTTTCCTGTGTGAAATTGTTATCCGCTCACAATTCCACACAACATAC
GAGCCGGAAGCATAAAGTGTAAAGCCTAGGGTGCCTAATGAGTGAGCTAACTCACATTAATTGCGTTGCG
CTCACTGCCCGCTTTCCAGTCGGGAAACCTGTCGTGCCAGCTGCATTAATGAATCGGCCAACGCGCGGGG
AGAGGCGGTTTGCGTATTGGGCGCTCTTCCGCTTCCTCGCTCACTGACTCGCTGCGCTCGGTCGTTCGGC
TGCGGCGAGCGGTATCAGCTCACTCAAAGGCGGTAATACGGTTATCCACAGAATCAGGGGATAACGCAGG
AAAGAACATGTGAGCAAAAGGCCAGCAAAAGGCCAGGAACCGTAAAAAGGCCGCGTTGCTGGCGTTTTTC
CATAGGCTCCGCCCCCCTGACGAGCATCACAAAAATCGACGCTCAAGTCAGAGGTGGCGAAACCCGACAG
GACTATAAAGATACCAGGCGTTTCCCCCTGGAAGCTCCCTCGTGCGCTCTCCTGTTCCGACCCTGCCGCT
TACCGGATACCTGTCCGCCTTTCTCCCTTCGGGAAGCGTGGCGCTTTCTCATAGCTCACGCTGTAGGTAT
CTCAGTTCGGTGTAGGTCGTTCGCTCCAAGCTGGGCTGTGTGCACGAACCCCCCGTTCAGCCCGACCGCT
GCGCCTTATCCGGTAACTATCGTCTTGAGTCCAACCCGGTAAGACACGACTTATCGCCACTGGCAGCAGC
CACTGGTAACAGGATTAGCAGAGCGAGGTATGTAGGCGGTGCTACAGAGTTCTTGAAGTGGTGGCCTAAC
TACGGCTACACTAGAAGAACAGTATTTGGTATCTGCGCTCTGCTGAAGCCAGTTACCTTCGGAAAAAGAG
TTGGTAGCTCTTGATCCGGCAAACAAACCACCGCTGGTAGCGGTGGTTTTTTTGTTTGCAAGCAGCAGAT
TACGCGCAGAAAAAAAGGATCTCAAGAAGATCCTTTGATCTTTTCTACGGGGTCTGACACTCAGTGGAAC
GAAAACTCACGTTAAGGGATTTTGGTCATGAGATTATCAAAAAGGATCTTCACCTAGATCCTTTTAAATT
AAAAATGAAGTTTTAAATCAATCTAAAGTATATATGAGTAAACTTGGTCTGACAGTTACCAATGCTTAAT
CAGTGAGGCACCTATCTCAGCGATCTGTCTATTTCGTTCATCCATAGTTGCCTGACTCCCCGTCGTGTAG
ATAACTACGATACGGGAGGGCTTACCATCTGGCCCCAGTGCTGCAATGATACCGCGAGACCCACGCTCAC
CGGCTCCAGATTTATCAGCAATAAACCAGCCAGCCGGAAGGGCCGAGCGCAGAAGTGGTCCTGCAACTTT
ATCCGCCTCCATCCAGTCTATTAATTGTTGCCGGGAAGCTAGAGTAAGTAGTTCGCCAGTTAATAGTTTG
CGCAACGTTGTTGCCATTGCTACAGGCATCGTGGTGTCACGCTCGTCGTTTGGTATGGCTTCATTCAGCT
CCGGTTCCCAACGATCAAGGCGAGTTACATGATCCCCCATGTTGTGCAAAAAAGCGGTTAGCTCCTTCGG
TCCTCCGATCGTTGTCAGAAGTAAGTTGGCCGCAGTGTTATCACTCATGGTTATGGCAGCACTGCATAAT
TCTCTTACTGTCATGCCATCCGTAAGATGCTTTTCTGTGACTGGTGAGTACTCAACCAAGTCATTCTGAG
AATAGTGTATGCGGCGACCGAGTTGCTCTTGCCCGGCGTCAATACGGGATAATACCGCGCCACATAGCAG
AACTTTAAAAGTGCTCATCATTGGAAAACGTTCTTCGGGGCGAAAACTCTCAAGGATCTTACCGCTGTTG
AGATCCAGTTCGATGTAACCCACTCGTGCACCCAACTGATCTTCAGCATCTTTTACTTTCACCAGCGTTT
CTGGGTGAGCAAAAACAGGAAGGCAAAATGCCGCAAAAAAGGGAATAAGGGCGACACGGAAATGTTGAAT
ACTCATACTCTTCCTTTTTCAATATTATTGAAGCATTTATCAGGGTTATTGTCTCATGAGCGGATACATA
TTTGAATGTATTTAGAAAAATAAACAAATAGGGGTTCCGCGCACATTTCCCCGAAAAGTGCCACCTGACG
TCGACGGATCGGGAGATCGATCTCCCGATCCCCTAGGGTCGACTCTCAGTACAATCTGCTCTGATGCCGC
ATAGTTAAGCCAGTATCTGCTCCCTGCTTGTGTGTTGGAGGTCGCTGAGTAGTGCGCGAGCAAAATTTAA
GCTACAACAAGGCAAGGCTTGACCGACAATTGCATGAAGAATCTGCTTAGGGTTAGGCGTTTTGCGCTGC
TTCGCGATGTACGGGCCAGATATACGCGTTGACATTGATTATTGACTAGTTATTAATAGTAATCAATTAC
GGGGTCATTAGTTCATAGCCCATATATGGAGTTCCGCGTTACATAACTTACGGTAAATGGCCCGCCTGGC
TGACCGCCCAACGACCCCCGCCCATTGACGTCAATAATGACGTATGTTCCCATAGTAACGCCAATAGGGA
CTTTCCATTGACGTCAATGGGTGGAGTATTTACGGTAAACTGCCCACTTGGCAGTACATCAAGTGTATC
Features (pLannotate 1.2.2; 18 found; start..end, strand, type, name):
    132..335     +  promoter       CMV promoter: human cytomegalovirus (CMV) immediate early promoter
    377..395     +  promoter       T7 promoter: promoter for bacteriophage T7 RNA polymerase
    466..960     +  CDS            tadA: TADA_ECOLI - Also known as yfhC. Experimental evidence at protein level: Swiss-Prot protein existence level 1. Catalyzes the deamination of adenosine to inosine at the wobble position 34 of tRNA(Arg2). Essential for cell viability. From Escherichia coli (strain K12).
   1060..5160    +  CDS            Cas9: Cas9 (Csn1) endonuclease from the Streptococcus pyogenes Type II CRISPR/Cas system generates RNA-guided double strand breaks in DNA
   5248..5313    +  CDS            3xFLAG: three tandem FLAG® epitope tags, followed by an enterokinase cleavage site
   5389..6105    +  CDS            EGFP: EGFP is a basic (constitutively fluorescent) green fluorescent protein published in 1996, derived from Aequorea victoria. It is reported to be a rapidly-maturing weak dimer with moderate acid sensitivity.
   6160..6384    +  polyA_signal   bGH poly(A) signal: bovine growth hormone polyadenylation signal
   6388..6409    +  promoter       SV40 promoter (fragment): SV40 enhancer and early promoter
   6414..6430    +  misc_feature   MCS (fragment): pBluescript multiple cloning site
   6479..6495    -  protein_bind   lac operator: The lac repressor binds to the lac operator to inhibit transcription in E. coli. This inhibition can be relieved by adding lactose or isopropyl-β-D-thiogalactopyranoside (IPTG). lac repressor encoded by lacI
   6503..6533    -  promoter       lac promoter: promoter for the E. coli lac operon
   6548..6569    -  protein_bind   CAP binding site: CAP binding activates transcription in the presence of cAMP. E. coli catabolite activator protein
   6582..6674    -  CDS            lacI (fragment): lac repressor; lacI; The lac repressor binds to the lac operator to inhibit transcription in E. coli. This inhibition can be relieved by adding lactose or isopropyl-β-D-thiogalactopyranoside (IPTG).
   6857..7445    -  rep_origin     ori: high-copy-number ColE1/pMB1/pBR322/pUC origin of replication
   7616..8476    -  CDS            AmpR: β-lactamase; bla; confers resistance to ampicillin, carbenicillin, and related antibiotics
   8477..8581    -  promoter       AmpR promoter: bla
   8652..8696    -  misc_feature   bom (fragment): basis of mobility region from pBR322
   8851..131     +  enhancer       CMV enhancer (across the origin): human cytomegalovirus immediate early enhancer
