[The description below was written by a language model from this plasmid's Addgene catalogue record and pLannotate feature annotations shown in this document.]
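Description:
pCMV-T7-ABE8.20m-SpCas9-NRRH-P2A-EGFP (RMD47) is a roughly 9.1 kb mammalian expression and in vitro transcription plasmid encoding a human codon-optimized adenine (A-to-G) base editor. It is built on the pCMV_ABEmax_P2A_GFP backbone and is maintained in E. coli through a high-copy ColE1/pUC-type origin with ampicillin selection from the bla gene. Short remnants of lac regulatory elements, an SV40 promoter fragment and a pBR322 bom fragment are also annotated in the backbone and appear to be vestigial.

The payload is a single open reading frame placed downstream of the CMV enhancer/promoter, which drives expression in transfected mammalian cells. A T7 promoter immediately follows it and allows the same coding sequence to be transcribed into mRNA in vitro. The fusion protein begins with a bipartite nuclear localization signal (BPNLS), followed by an engineered E. coli TadA deaminase domain carrying the ABE8.20 mutations. This is joined to a Streptococcus pyogenes Cas9 nickase (D10A) bearing the NRRH set of substitutions, an evolved variant with altered PAM preference that broadens the sites accessible beyond the canonical NGG. A C-terminal BPNLS and 3xFLAG epitope permit nuclear targeting and immunodetection. A P2A self-cleaving peptide then releases EGFP as a separate protein, so fluorescence reports transfection and editor expression and can be used to enrich expressing cells. A bovine growth hormone polyadenylation signal terminates the transcript.

No guide RNA cassette is annotated, so a guide must be supplied separately. The associated publication concerns optimizing base editors for functional correction of SMN2 as an approach to spinal muscular atrophy.
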