Addgene plasmid #197499: pCMV-T7-ABE8.20m-SpCas9-NRRH-P2A-EGFP (RMD47)
Purpose: CMV and T7 promoter expression plasmid for human codon optimized ABE(8.20) A-to-G base editor with nSpCas9-NRRH(D10A) and P2A-EGFP
Depositing lab: Benjamin Kleinstiver. Depositing organization: Massachusetts General Hospital. Publication: Optimization of base editors for the functional correction of SMN2 as a treatment for spinal muscular atrophy. Alves CRR, Ha LL, Yaworski R, Sutton ER, Lazzarotto CR, Christie KA, Reilly A, Beauvais A, Doll RM, de la Cruz D, Maguire CA, Swoboda KJ, Tsai SQ, Kothary R, Kleinstiver BP. Nat Biomed Eng. 2023 Dec 6. doi: 10.1038/s41551-023-01132-z. PubMed 38057426.
Backbone
  Vector backbone: pCMV_ABEmax_P2A_GFP (Addgene Plasmid #112101)
  Vector type: Mammalian Expression, CRISPR ; in vitro transcription; T7 promoter
Growth in bacteria
  Bacterial resistance: Ampicillin, 100 μg/mL
  Growth temperature: 37°C
  Growth strain: DH5alpha
  Copy number: High Copy
Gene/Insert
  Gene/Insert name: pCMV-T7-BPNLS-ABE8.20m-nSpCas9-NRRH-BPNLS-3xFLAG-P2A-EGFP (alt names: RMD47; ABE8.20m-NRRH)
  Species: Synthetic
  Mutation: ABE8.20 mutations in TadA and nSpCas9-NRRH(D10A/I322V/S409I/E427G/R654L/R753G/R1114G/D1135N/V1139A/D1180G/E1219V/Q1221H/A1320V/R1333K)
  Promoter: CMV and T7
  Tag / fusion protein: BPNLS (N terminal on insert); BPNLS-3xFLAG-P2A-EGFP (C terminal on insert)
  Cloning method: Gibson Cloning
  Sequencing primers: 5′ oBK6928-CCAAGTCTCCACCCCATTGACG; 3′ oBK219-GGGAGTGGCACCTTCCAGGGTC
Terms and licenses: Academic/Nonprofit Terms; Industry Terms: Not Available to Industry
Depositor comments: Please visit https://www.biorxiv.org/content/10.1101/2023.01.20.524978v1 for bioRxiv preprint.
How to cite: pCMV-T7-ABE8.20m-SpCas9-NRRH-P2A-EGFP (RMD47) was a gift from Benjamin Kleinstiver (Addgene plasmid # 197499 ; http://n2t.net/addgene:197499 ; RRID:Addgene_197499)
